Addgene plasmid #63384: pFusX3-39
Purpose: Encodes RVD positions 7-9 in TALEN assembly
Depositing lab: Stephen Ekker. Depositing organization: Mayo Foundation for Medical Education and Research. Publication: FusX: A rapid one-step TALE assembly system for genome science. Ma AC, McNulty MS, Tanya PL, Jarryd CM, Martinez-Galvez G, Argue DP, Lee HB, Urban MD, Bullard CE, Blackburn PR, Man TK, Clark KJ, Ekker SC. Hum Gene Ther. 2016 Jun;27(6):451-63. doi: 10.1089/hum.2015.172 PubMed 26854857.
Backbone
  Vector backbone: FusX3
  Backbone size w/o insert (bp): 3015
  Vector type: TALEN
Growth in bacteria
  Bacterial resistance: Spectinomycin, 50 μg/mL
  Growth temperature: 37°C
  Growth strain: DH5alpha
  Copy number: High Copy
Gene/Insert
  Gene/Insert name: NN HD NN (alt name: X3_GCG)
  Species: Synthetic
  Mutation: none
  Cloning method: Restriction Enzyme; 5′ cloning site BsaI (destroyed during cloning); 3′ cloning site BsaI (destroyed during cloning)
  Sequencing primers: 5′ pCR8_F1; 3′ pCR8_R1
Terms and licenses: Academic/Nonprofit Terms; Industry Terms: Not Available to Industry
How to cite: pFusX3-39 was a gift from Stephen Ekker (Addgene plasmid # 63384 ; http://n2t.net/addgene:63384 ; RRID:Addgene_63384)
