[The description below was written by a language model from this plasmid's Addgene catalogue record.]
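Description:
pFusX3-39 is a library component plasmid from the FusX TALE assembly system, a rapid one-step method for building custom TAL effector arrays. It is built on the FusX3 backbone (about 3 kb without insert), is catalogued as a TALEN-type vector, and is maintained as a high-copy plasmid in standard E. coli cloning strains under spectinomycin selection. The record does not provide a feature table, so the specific origin of replication and other backbone elements are not stated. The listed sequencing primers are named for pCR8, which hints at a related backbone lineage, though the record does not confirm this.

The insert is a synthetic, pre-assembled trimer of TALE repeat units carrying the repeat-variable diresidues NN, HD and NN, with the alternative name X3_GCG. In the standard TALE code, NN preferentially recognises guanine and HD recognises cytosine, so this module specifies the DNA triplet GCG. It is designated for RVD positions 7 to 9 of the final repeat array. The trimer was cloned in through BsaI sites that were destroyed in the process, as is typical of Golden Gate-style construction with type IIS enzymes.

In use, this plasmid serves as one pre-made building block. A user selects the trimer plasmid that matches each three-base segment of the target sequence from the positional libraries, then combines them in a single assembly reaction to generate a full-length TALE DNA-binding domain for a TALEN or other TALE fusion. It carries no expression cassette described in the record and is an assembly intermediate, not a construct for delivery into cells.
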