>Addgene plasmid #63384 | pFusX3-39 | depositor partial sequence | sequence record 105286 | pFusX3_GCG
AGTCTTAAGCGTCTCCATGGCCTGACCCCGGACCAAGTGGTGGCTATCGCCAGCAACAATGGCGGCAAGC
AAGCGCTCGAAACGGTGCAGCGGCTGTTGCCGGTGCTGTGCCAGGACCATGGCCTCACACCCGATCAGGT
CGTGGCTATCGCCAGCCACGATGGCGGCAAGCAAGCGCTCGAAACGGTGCAGCGGCTGTTGCCGGTGCTG
TGCCAGGACCATGGCCTGACCCCGGACCAAGTGGTGGCTATCGCCAGCAACAATGGCGGCAAGCAAGCGC
TCGAAACGGTGCAGCGGCTGTTGCCGGTGCTGTGCCAGGACCATGGCCTGCGAGACGTC
