>Addgene plasmid #63384 | pFusX3-39 | depositor partial sequence | sequence record 105287 | FusX3
CGTCTCCATGGCCTGACCCCGGACCAAGTGGTGGCTATCGAGACCGGCGCCGCTACGGGCGCGTCCCATT
CGCCATTCAGGCTGCGCAACTGTTGGGAAGGGCGATCGGTGCGGGCTCTTCGCTATTACGCCAGCTGGCG
AAAGGGGGATGTGCTGCAAGGCGATTAAGTTGGGAACGCCAGGGTTTTCCCAGTCACGACGTTGTAAAAC
GACGGCCAGTGAGCGCGCGTAATCGACTCACTATAGGGCGAATTGGGTACCGGGCCCCCCCTCGAGGTCC
TCCAGCTTTTGTTCCCTTTAGTGAGGGTTAATTGCGCGCTTGGCGTAATCATGGTCATAGCTGTTTCCTG
TGTGAAATTGTTATCCGCTCACAATTCCACACAACATACGAGCCGGAAGCATAAAGTGTAAAGCCTGGGG
TGCCTAATGAGTGAGCTAACTCACATTAATTGCGTTGCGCTCACTGCCCGCTTTCCACCGGTGGTCTCTG
GCGGCAAGCAAGCGCTCGAAACGGTGCAGCGGCTGTTGCCGGTGCTGTGCCAGGACCATGGCCTGCGAGA
CGTCTAGACCAGCCAGGACAGAAATGCCTCGACTTCGCTGCTACCCAAGGTTGCCGGGTGACGCACACCG
TGGAAACGGATGAAGGCACGAACCCAGTGGACATAAGCCTGTTCGGTTCGTAAGCTGTAATGCAAGTAGC
GTATGCGCTCACGCAACTGGTCCAGAACCTTGACCGAACGCAGCGGTGGTAACGGCGCAGTGGCGGTTTT
CATGGCTTGTTATGACTGTTTTTTTGGGGTACAGTCTATGCCTCGGGCATCCAAGCAGCAAGCGCGTTAC
GCCGTGGGTCGATGTTTGATGTTATGGAGCAGCAACGATGTTACGCAGCAGGGCAGTCGCCCTAAAACAA
AGTTAAACATTATGAGGGAAGCGGTGATCGCCGAAGTATCGACTCAACTATCAGAGGTAGTTGGCGTCAT
CGAGCGCCATCTCGAACCGACGTTGCTGGCCGTACATTTGTACGGCTCCGCAGTGGATGGCGGCCTGAAG
CCACACAGTGATATTGATTTGCTGGTTACGGTGACCGTAAGGCTTGATGAAACAACGCGGCGAGCTTTGA
TCAACGACCTTTTGGAAACTTCGGCTTCCCCTGGAGAGAGCGAGATTCTCCGCGCTGTAGAAGTCACCAT
TGTTGTGCACGACGACATCATTCCGTGGCGTTATCCAGCTAAGCGCGAACTGCAATTTGGAGAATGGCAG
CGCAATGACATTCTTGCAGGTATCTTCGAGCCAGCCACGATCGACATTGATCTGGCTATCTTGCTGACAA
AAGCAAGAGAACATAGCGTTGCCTTGGTAGGTCCAGCGGCGGAGGAACTCTTTGATCCGGTTCCTGAACA
GGATCTATTTGAGGCGCTAAATGAAACCTTAACGCTATGGAACTCGCCGCCCGACTGGGCTGGCGATGAG
CGAAATGTAGTGCTTACGTTGTCCCGCATTTGGTACAGCGCAGTAACCGGCAAAATCGCGCCGAAGGATG
TCGCTGCCGACTGGGCAATGGAGCGCCTGCCGGCCCAGTATCAGCCCGTCATACTTGAAGCTAGACAGGC
TTATCTTGGACAAGAAGAAGATCGCTTGGCCTCGCGCGCAGATCAGTTGGAAGAATTTGTCCACTACGTG
AAAGGCGAGATCACCAAGGTAGTCGGCAAATAACCCTCGAGCCACCCATGACCAAAATCCCTTAACGTGA
GTTACGCGTCGTTCCACTGAGCGTCAGACCCCGTAGAAAAGATCAAAGGATCTTCTTGAGATCCTTTTTT
TCTGCGCGTAATCTGCTGCTTGCAAACAAAAAAACCACCGCTACCAGCGGTGGTTTGTTTGCCGGATCAA
GAGCTACCAACTCTTTTTCCGAAGGTAACTGGCTTCAGCAGAGCGCAGATACCAAATACTGTCCTTCTAG
TGTAGCCGTAGTTAGGCCACCACTTCAAGAACTCTGTAGCACCGCCTACATACCTCGCTCTGCTAATCCT
GTTACCAGTGGCTGCTGCCAGTGGCGATAAGTCGTGTCTTACCGGGTTGGACTCAAGACGATAGTTACCG
GATAAGGCGCAGCGGTCGGGCTGAACGGGGGGTTCGTGCACACAGCCCAGCTTGGAGCGAACGACCTACA
CCGAACTGAGATACCTACAGCGTGAGCATTGAGAAAGCGCCACGCTTCCCGAAGGGAGAAAGGCGGACAG
GTATCCGGTAAGCGGCAGGGTCGGAACAGGAGAGCGCACGAGGGAGCTTCCAGGGGGAAACGCCTGGTAT
CTTTATAGTCCTGTCGGGTTTCGCCACCTCTGACTTGAGCGTCGATTTTTGTGATGCTCGTCAGGGGGGC
GGAGCCTATGGAAAAACGCCAGCAACGCGGCCTTTTTACGGTTCCTGGCCTTTTGCTGGCCTTTTGCTCA
CATGTTCTTTCCTGCGTTATCCCCTGATTCTGTGGATAACCGTATTACCGCCTTTGAGTGAGCTGATACC
GCTCGCCGCAGCCGAACGACCGAGCGCAGCGAGTCAGTGAGCGAGGAAGCGGAAGAGCGCCCAATACGCA
AACCGCCTCTCCCCGCGCGTTGGCCGATTCATTAATGCAGCTGGCACGACAGGTTTCCCGACTGGAAAGC
GGGCAGTGAGCGCAACGCAATTAATACGCGTACCGCTAGCCAGGAAGAGTTTGTAGAAACGCAAAAAGGC
CATCCGTCAGGATGGCCTTCTGCTTAGTTTGATGCCTGGCAGTTTATGGCGGGCGTCCTGCCCGCCACCC
TCCGGGCCGTTGCTTCACAACGTTCAAATCCGCTCCCGGCGGATTTGTCCTACTCAGGAGAGCGTTCACC
GACAAACAACAGATAAAACGAAAGGCCCAGTCTTCCGACTGAGCCTTTCGTTTTATTTGATGCCTGGCAG
TTCCCTACTCTCGCGTTAACGCTAGCATGGATGTTTTCCCAGTCACGACGTTGTAAAACGACGGCCAGTC
TTAAG
