>Addgene plasmid #63384 | pFusX3-39 | addgene partial sequence | sequence record 115018 | pCR8_R1 5'-cgaaccgaacaggcttatgt-3'
TGCGTCACCCGGCAACCTTGGGTAGCAGCGAAGTCGAGGCATTTCTGTCCTGGCTGGTCTAGACGTCTCG
CAGGCCATGGTCCTGGCACAGCACCGGCAACAGCCGCTGCACCGTTTCGAGCGCTTGCTTGCCGCCATTG
TTGCTGGCGATAGCCACCACTTGGTCCGGGGTCAGGCCATGGTCCTGGCACAGCACCGGCAACAGCCGCT
GCACCGTTTCGAGCGCTTGCTTGCCGCCATCGTGGCTGGCGATAGCCACGACCTGATCGGGTGTGAGGCC
ATGGTCCTGGCACAGCACCGGCAACAGCCGCTGCACCGTTTCGAGCGCTTGCTTGCCGCCATTGTTGCTG
GCGATAGCCACCACTTGGTCCGGGGTCAGGCCATGGAGACGCTTAAGACTGGCCGTCGTTTTACAACGTC
GTGACTGGGAAAACATCCATGCTAGCGTTAACGCGAGAGTAGGGAACTGCCAGGCATCAAATAAAACGAA
AGGCTCAGTCGGAAGACTGGGCCTTTCGTTTTATCTGTTGTTTGTCGGTGAACGCTCTCCTGAGTAGGAC
AAATCCGCCGGGAGCGGATTTGAACGTTGTGAAGCAACGGCCCGGAGGGTGGCGGGCAGGACGCCCGCCA
TAAACTGCCAGGCATCAAACTAAGCAGAAGGCCATCCTGACGGATGGCCTTTTTGCGTTTCTACAAACTC
TTCCTG
